>Addgene plasmid #21741 | Clathrin-LCa-EYFP | depositor partial sequence | sequence record 9977 | Author sequence
ATGGCCGAGTTGGATCCATTTGGCGATCCCGCCGGTGCGCCCGGTGGCCCCGCTCTAGGAAACGGGGTGG
CGGGCGCCGGCGAAGAAGACCCGGCCGCGGCCTTCTTGGCGCAGCAAGAGAGTGAGATTGCGGGCATCGA
GAACGATGAGGCCTTCGCCATCCTGGACGGCGGCGCCCCCGGGCCGCAGCCACACGGCGAGCCGCCGGGA
GGTCCGGATGCTGTTGACGGAGTGATGAATGGTGAATACTACCAGGAGAGCAATGGTCCAACAGACAGTT
ACGCAGCCATTTCAGAAGTGGATCGATTGCAGTCAGAGCCTGAAAGTATCCGTAAGTGGAGAGAAGAGCA
GACAGAGCGCCTGGAAGCCCTCGATGCCAATTCTCGGAAGCAAGAAGCGGAGTGGAAAGAAAAGGCGATA
AAGGAGCTGGAAGAGTGGTATGCGAGGCAGGACGAGCAGCTACAGAAGACAAAGGCAAACAACAGGGCGG
CAGAAGAAGCCTTTGTAAACGACATTGACGAGTCATCCCCAGGCACTGAGTGGGAGCGGGTGGCCCGCCT
GTGTGACTTTAACCCCAAGTCCAGCAAACAGGCCAAAGATGTCTCTCGCATGCGCTCAGTCCTCATCTCC
CTGAAGCAGGCCCCCCTGGTGCACTGA
