>Addgene plasmid #21741 | Clathrin-LCa-EYFP | addgene partial sequence | sequence record 27486 | 21741 with EXFP-R
CTCTGGACGTAGCCTTCGGGCATGGCGGANTTGAAGAAGTCGTGCTGCTTCATGTGGTCGGGGTAGCGGG
CGAAGCACTGCAGGCCGTAGCCGAAGGTGGTCACGAGGGTGGGCCAGGGCACGGGCAGCTTGCCGGTGGT
GCAGATGAACTTCAGGGTCAGCTTGCCGTAGGTGGCATCGCCCTCGCCCTCGCCGGACACGCTGAACTTG
TGGCCGTTTACGTCGCCGTCCAGCTCGACCAGGATGGGCACCACCCCGGTGAACAGCTCCTCGCCCTTGC
TCACCATGGTGGCGACCGGTGGGTGCACCAGGGGGGCCTGCTTCAGGGAGATGAGGACTGAGCGCATGCG
AGAGACATCTTTGGCCTGTTTGCTGGACTTGGGGTTAAAGTCACACAGGCGGGCCACCCGCTCCCACTCA
GTGCCTGGGGATGACTCGTCAATGTCGTTTACAAAGGCTTCTTCTGCCGCCCTGTTGTTTGCCTTTGTCT
TCTGTAGCTGCTCGTCCTGCCTCGCATACCACTCTTCCAGCTCCTTTATCGCCTTTTCTTTCCACTCCGC
TTCTTGCTTCCGAGAATTGGCATCGAGGGCTTCCAGGCGCTCTGTCTGCTCTTCTCTCCACTTACGGATA
CTTTCANGCTCTGACTGCAATCGATCCACTTCTGAAATGGCTGCGTAACTGTCTG
