[The description below was written by a language model from this plasmid's Addgene catalogue record.]
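Description:
Clathrin-LCa-EYFP is a mammalian expression plasmid built on the pEYFP-N1 backbone (about 4.7 kb without insert) that encodes mouse clathrin light chain A (Clta, also called LCa) fused at its C terminus to enhanced yellow fluorescent protein. The 657 bp Clta coding sequence was inserted by restriction cloning between the KpnI and AgeI sites of the multiple cloning site, both of which were retained, placing it in frame upstream of the backbone-encoded EYFP. The record does not state the promoter explicitly; vectors of the pEYFP-N1 family conventionally drive the fusion from the CMV immediate-early promoter, with an SV40 polyadenylation signal downstream. The plasmid is maintained at high copy number in E. coli under kanamycin selection. The same resistance cassette confers neomycin resistance in mammalian cells, so stable transfectants can be selected with G418. Part of the construct was derived from an earlier clathrin light chain plasmid from another laboratory.

Clathrin light chains assemble with heavy chains into the triskelia that form the coats of clathrin-coated pits and vesicles, so a fluorescent light chain fusion serves as a live-cell marker for these structures. Expressing Clathrin-LCa-EYFP lets coated pit formation, dynamics and cargo association be followed by fluorescence microscopy. The associated publication concerns clathrin-mediated endocytosis of influenza virus and the role of epsin 1 as a cargo-specific adaptor, which is consistent with using this construct to visualise clathrin structures during viral entry, often alongside spectrally distinct labels on other components.
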