Addgene plasmid #21741: Clathrin-LCa-EYFP
Depositing lab: Xiaowei Zhuang. Depositing organization: Harvard University. Publication: Epsin 1 is a cargo-specific adaptor for the clathrin-mediated endocytosis of the influenza virus. Chen C, Zhuang X. Proc Natl Acad Sci U S A. 2008 Aug 19. 105(33):11790-5. 10.1073/pnas.0803711105 PubMed 18689690.
Backbone
  Vector backbone: pEYFP-N1
  Backbone manufacturer: Clonetech
  Backbone size w/o insert (bp): 4733
  Vector type: Mammalian Expression
  Selectable markers: Neomycin (select with G418)
Growth in bacteria
  Bacterial resistance: Kanamycin, 50 μg/mL
  Growth temperature: 37°C
  Growth strain: DH5alpha
  Copy number: High Copy
Gene/Insert
  Gene/Insert name: Clathrin, light polypeptide (LCa) (alt name: Clta)
  Species: M. musculus (mouse)
  Insert size (bp): 657
  GenBank ID: NM_001080385
  Entrez Gene: Clta (a.k.a. Lca)
  Tag / fusion protein: EYFP (C terminal on backbone)
  Cloning method: Restriction Enzyme; 5′ cloning site Kpn1 (not destroyed); 3′ cloning site Age1 (not destroyed)
  Sequencing primers: 5′ EGFP-N, Clonetech# 6479-1; 3′ EGFP-C, Clonetech# 6478-1
Resource information
  A portion of this plasmid was derived from a plasmid made by: Gift of J.H. Keen, Nat. Cell Biol. 1,1,(1999)
Terms and licenses: Academic/Nonprofit Terms; Industry Terms: Not Available to Industry
How to cite: Clathrin-LCa-EYFP was a gift from Xiaowei Zhuang (Addgene plasmid # 21741 ; http://n2t.net/addgene:21741 ; RRID:Addgene_21741)
